>Addgene plasmid #225529 | pHM130 | addgene full sequence | sequence record 453798 | Addgene NGS Result
TTAACCCTAGAAAGATAGTCTGCGTAAAATTGACGCATGCATTCTTGAAATATTGCTCTCTCTTTCTAAA
TAGCGCGAATCCGTCGCTGTGCATTTAGGACATCTCAGTCGCCGCTTGGAGCTCCCGTGAGGCGTGCTTG
TCAATGCGGTAAGTGTCACTGATTTTGAACTATAACGACCGCGTGAGTCAAAATGACGCATGATTATCTT
TTACGTGACTTTTAAGATTTAACTCATACGATAATTATATTGTTATTTCATGTTCTACTTACGTGATAAC
TTATTATATATATATTTTCTTGTTATAGATATCAACTAGAATGCTAGCATGGGCCCAGATCTCCGAGGAG
GTACTTGGAGCGGCCGCAATAAAATATCTTTATTTTCATTACATCTGTGTGTTGGTTTTTTGTGTGAATC
GATAGTACTAACATACGCTCTCCATCAAAACAAAACGAAACAAAACAAACTAGCAAAATAGGCTGTCCCC
AGTGCAAGTGCAGGTGCCAGAACATTTCTCTATCGATAGGTACCGAGCTCGGCCGCAGACGTGGAGGAGC
AGAGCGCCGAGGCTGGCGCCAGGCGGCCTCTTTTGTTTATCTGACAGCTAAATATCAAGGCAATCACCGC
CTCGCGGCCCTGCCTCCAACCCCCACAGCTAAGACAAACAGACGCGTGGCCGCAGACGTGGAGGAGCAGA
GCGCCGAGGCTGGCGCCAGGCGGCCTCTTTTGTTTATCTGACAGCTAAATATCAAGGCAATCACCGCCTC
GCGGCCCTGCCTCCAACCCCCACAGCTAAGACAAACAGCCCGGGGGCCGCAGACGTGGAGGAGCAGAGCG
CCGAGGCTGGCGCCAGGCGGCCTCTTTTGTTTATCTGACAGCTAAATATCAAGGCAATCACCGCCTCGCG
GCCCTGCCTCCAACCCCCACAGCTAAGACAAACAGACGCGTGGCCGCAGACGTGGAGGAGCAGAGCGCCG
AGGCTGGCGCCAGGCGGCCTCTTTTGTTTATCTGACAGCTAAATATCAAGGCAATCACCGCCTCGCGGCC
CTGCCTCCAACCCCCACAGCTAAGACAAACAGAGATCTAGACTCTAGAGGGTATATAATGGAAGCTCGAA
TTCCAGCTTGGCATTCCGGTACTGTTGGTAAAAAGCTTGGCATTCCGGTACTGTTGGTAAAGCCACCATG
GTGAGCAAGGGCGAGGAGCTGTTCACCGGGGTGGTGCCCATCCTGGTCGAGCTGGACGGCGACGTAAACG
GCCACAAGTTCAGCGTGTCCGGCGAGGGCGAGGGCGATGCCACCTACGGCAAGCTGACCCTGAAGTTCAT
CTGCACCACCGGCAAGCTGCCCGTGCCCTGGCCCACCCTCGTGACCACCCTGACCTACGGCGTGCAGTGC
TTCAGCCGCTACCCCGACCACATGAAGCAGCACGACTTCTTCAAGTCCGCCATGCCCGAAGGCTACGTCC
AGGAGCGCACCATCTTCTTCAAGGACGACGGCAACTACAAGACCCGCGCCGAGGTGAAGTTCGAGGGCGA
CACCCTGGTGAACCGCATCGAGCTGAAGGGCATCGACTTCAAGGAGGACGGCAACATCCTGGGGCACAAG
CTGGAGTACAACTACAACAGCCACAACGTCTATATCATGGCCGACAAGCAGAAGAACGGCATCAAGGTGA
ACTTCAAGATCCGCCACAACATCGAGGACGGCAGCGTGCAGCTCGCCGACCACTACCAGCAGAACACCCC
CATCGGCGACGGCCCCGTGCTGCTGCCCGACAACCACTACCTGAGCACCCAGTCCGCCCTGAGCAAAGAC
CCCAACGAGAAGCGCGATCACATGGTCCTGCTGGAGTTCGTGACCGCCGCCGGGATCACTCTCGGCATGG
ACGAGCTGTACAAGAAGCTTAGCCATGGCTTCCCGCCGGAGGTGGAGGAGCAGGATGATGGCACGCTGCC
CATGTCTTGTGCCCAGGAGAGCGGGATGGACCGTCACCCTGCAGCCTGTGCTTCTGCTAGGATCAATGTG
TGATAATTCTAGAGTCGGGGCGGCCGGCCGCTTCGAGCAGACATGATAAGATACATTGATGAGTTTGGAC
AAACCACAACTAGAATGCAGTGAAAAAAATGCTTTATTTGTGAAATTTGTGATGCTATTGCTTTATTTGT
AACCATTATAAGCTGCAATAAACAAGTTAACAACAACAATTGCATTCATTTTATGTTTCAGGTTCAGGGG
GAGGTGTGGGAGGCCTCGACCAAGGCAGCTGTAGATCTTAGCCATCTGCTTTTTGCTTGTACTGTCGACC
CTGTGGAATGTGTGTCAGTTAGGGTGTGGAAAGTCCCCAGGCTCCCCAGCAGGCAGAAGTATGCAAAGCA
TGCATCTCAATTAGTCAGCAACCAGGTGTGGAAAGTCCCCAGGCTCCCCAGCAGGCAGAAGTATGCAAAG
CATGCATCTCAATTAGTCAGCAACCATAGTCCCGCCCCTAACTCCGCCCATCCCGCCCCTAACTCCGCCC
AGTTCCGCCCATTCTCCGCCCCATGGCTGACTAATTTTTTTTATTTATGCAGAGGCCGAGGCCGCCTCGG
CCTCTGAGCTATTCCAGAAGTAGTGAGGAGGCTTTTTTGGAGGCCTAGGCTTTTGCAAAAAGCTTACCAT
GAGCGAGCTGATTAAGGAGAACATGCACATGAAGCTGTACATGGAGGGCACCGTGGACAACCATCACTTC
AAGTGCACATCCGAGGGCGAAGGCAAGCCCTACGAGGGCACCCAGACCATGAGAATCAAGGTGGTCGAGG
GCGGCCCTCTCCCCTTCGCCTTCGACATCCTGGCTACTAGCTTCCTCTACGGCAGCAAGACCTTCATCAA
CCACACCCAGGGCATCCCCGACTTCTTCAAGCAGTCCTTCCCTGAGGGCTTCACATGGGAGAGAGTCACC
ACATACGAAGACGGGGGCGTGCTGACCGCTACCCAGGACACCAGCCTCCAGGACGGCTGCCTCATCTACA
ACGTCAAGATCAGAGGGGTGAACTTCACATCCAACGGCCCTGTGATGCAGAAGAAAACACTCGGCTGGGA
GGCCTTCACCGAGACGCTGTACCCCGCTGACGGCGGCCTGGAAGGCAGAAACGACATGGCCCTGAAGCTC
GTGGGCGGGAGCCATCTGATCGCAAACATCAAGACCACATATAGATCCAAGAAACCCGCTAAGAACCTCA
AGATGCCTGGCGTCTACTATGTGGACTACAGACTGGAAAGAATCAAGGAGGCCAACAACGAGACCTACGT
CGAGCAGCACGAGGTGGCAGTGGCCAGATACTGCGACCTCCCTAGCAAACTGGGGCACAAGCTTAATGCG
GCCGCAACTCCCACCTGCAACATGCGTGACTAACGCCCGCCCCACGACCCGCAGCGCCCGACCGAAAGGA
GCGCACGACCCCATGCATCGATACTAGTTAAAAGTTTTGTTACTTTATAGAAGAAATTTTGAGTTTTTGT
TTTTTTTTAATAAATAAATAAACATAAATAAATTGTTTGTTGAATTTATTATTAGTATGTAAGTGTAAAT
ATAATAAAACTTAATATCTATTCAAATTAATAAATAAACCTCGATATACAGACCGATAAAACACATGCGT
CAATTTTACGCATGATTATCTTTAACGTACGTCACAATATGATTATCTTTCTAGGGTTAATCTAGTATAC
GCGTATGCGGCCGCTTAATTAATCCATGGCGCCTGATGCGGTATTTTCTCCTTACGCATCTGTGCGGTAT
TTCACACCGCATATGGTGCACTCTCAGTACAATCTGCTCTGATGCCGCATAGTTAAGCCAGCCCCGACAC
CCGCCAACACCCGCTGACGCGCCCTGACGGGCTTGTCTGCTCCCGGCATCCGCTTACAGACAAGCTGTGA
CCGTCTCCGGGAGCTGCATGTGTCAGAGGTTTTCACCGTCATCACCGAAACGCGCGAGACGAAAGGGCCT
CGTGATACGCCTATTTTTATAGGTTAATGTCATGATAATAATGGTTTCTTAGACGTCAGGTGGCACTTTT
CGGGGAAATGTGCGCGGAACCCCTATTTGTTTATTTTTCTAAATACATTCAAATATGTATCCGCTCATGA
GACAATAACCCTGATAAATGCTTCAATAATATTGAAAAAGGAAGAGTATGAGTATTCAACATTTCCGTGT
CGCCCTTATTCCCTTTTTTGCGGCATTTTGCCTTCCTGTTTTTGCTCACCCAGAAACGCTGGTGAAAGTA
AAAGATGCTGAAGATCAGTTGGGTGCACGAGTGGGTTACATCGAACTGGATCTCAACAGCGGTAAGATCC
TTGAGAGTTTTCGCCCCGAAGAACGTTTTCCAATGATGAGCACTTTTAAAGTTCTGCTATGTGGCGCGGT
ATTATCCCGTATTGACGCCGGGCAAGAGCAACTCGGTCGCCGCATACACTATTCTCAGAATGACTTGGTT
GAGTACTCACCAGTCACAGAAAAGCATCTTACGGATGGCATGACAGTAAGAGAATTATGCAGTGCTGCCA
TAACCATGAGTGATAACACTGCGGCCAACTTACTTCTGACAACGATCGGAGGACCGAAGGAGCTAACCGC
TTTTTTGCACAACATGGGGGATCATGTAACTCGCCTTGATCGTTGGGAACCGGAGCTGAATGAAGCCATA
CCAAACGACGAGCGTGACACCACGATGCCTGTAGCAATGGCAACAACGTTGCGCAAACTATTAACTGGCG
AACTACTTACTCTAGCTTCCCGGCAACAATTAATAGACTGGATGGAGGCGGATAAAGTTGCAGGACCACT
TCTGCGCTCGGCCCTTCCGGCTGGCTGGTTTATTGCTGATAAATCTGGAGCCGGTGAGCGTGGGTCTCGC
GGTATCATTGCAGCACTGGGGCCAGATGGTAAGCCCTCCCGTATCGTAGTTATCTACACGACGGGGAGTC
AGGCAACTATGGATGAACGAAATAGACAGATCGCTGAGATAGGTGCCTCACTGATTAAGCATTGGTAACT
GTCAGACCAAGTTTACTCATATATACTTTAGATTGATTTAAAACTTCATTTTTAATTTAAAAGGATCTAG
GTGAAGATCCTTTTTGATAATCTCATGACCAAAATCCCTTAACGTGAGTTTTCGTTCCACTGAGCGTCAG
ACCCCGTAGAAAAGATCAAAGGATCTTCTTGAGATCCTTTTTTTCTGCGCGTAATCTGCTGCTTGCAAAC
AAAAAAACCACCGCTACCAGCGGTGGTTTGTTTGCCGGATCAAGAGCTACCAACTCTTTTTCCGAAGGTA
ACTGGCTTCAGCAGAGCGCAGATACCAAATACTGTTCTTCTAGTGTAGCCGTAGTTAGGCCACCACTTCA
AGAACTCTGTAGCACCGCCTACATACCTCGCTCTGCTAATCCTGTTACCAGTGGCTGCTGCCAGTGGCGA
TAAGTCGTGTCTTACCGGGTTGGACTCAAGACGATAGTTACCGGATAAGGCGCAGCGGTCGGGCTGAACG
GGGGGTTCGTGCACACAGCCCAGCTTGGAGCGAACGACCTACACCGAACTGAGATACCTACAGCGTGAGC
TATGAGAAAGCGCCACGCTTCCCGAAGGGAGAAAGGCGGACAGGTATCCGGTAAGCGGCAGGGTCGGAAC
AGGAGAGCGCACGAGGGAGCTTCCAGGGGGAAACGCCTGGTATCTTTATAGTCCTGTCGGGTTTCGCCAC
CTCTGACTTGAGCGTCGATTTTTGTGATGCTCGTCAGGGGGGCGGAGCCTATGGAAAAACGCCAGCAACG
CGGCCTTTTTACGGTTCCTGGCCTTTTGCTGGCCTTTTGCTCACATGTTCTTTCCTGCGTTATCCCCTGA
TTCTGTGGATAACCGTATTACCGCCTTTGAGTGAGCTGATACCGCTCGCCGCAGCCGAACGACCGAGCGC
AGCGAGTCAGTGAGCGAGGAAGCGGAAGAGCGCCCAATACGCAAACCGCCTCTCCCCGCGCGTTGGCCGA
TTCATTAATGCAGCTGGCACGACAGGTTTCCCGACTGGAAAGCGGGCAGTGAGCGCAACGCAATTAATGT
GAGTTAGCTCACTCATTAGGCACCCCAGGCTTTACACTTTATGCTTCCGGCTCGTATGTTGTGTGGAATT
GTGAGCGGATAACAATTTCACACAGGAAACAGCTATGACCATGATTACGCCGGGGCGCGCCATTCTAGA
Features (pLannotate 1.2.2; 18 found; start..end, strand, type, name):
    368..416     +  polyA_signal   poly(A) signal: synthetic polyadenylation signal
    430..521     +  misc_feature   pause site: RNA polymerase II transcriptional pause signal from the human α2 globin gene
   1095..1126    +  promoter       minP: minimal TATA-box promoter with low basal activity
   1188..1904    +  CDS            EGFP: EGFP is a basic (constitutively fluorescent) green fluorescent protein published in 1996, derived from Aequorea victoria. It is reported to be a rapidly-maturing weak dimer with moderate acid sensitivity.
   1887..2030    +  CDS            Odc1 (fragment): DCOR_MOUSE - Also known as Odc. Experimental evidence at protein level: Swiss-Prot protein existence level 1. Catalyzes the first and rate-limiting step of polyamine biosynthesis that converts ornithine into putrescine, which is the precursor for the polyamines, spermidine and spermine. Polyamines are essential for cell proliferation and are implicated in cellular processes, ranging from DNA replication to apoptosis. From Mus musculus (Mouse).
   2077..2198    -  polyA_signal   SV40 poly(A) signal: SV40 polyadenylation signal
   2284..2304    +  LTR            3' LTR (ΔU3) (fragment): self-inactivating 3' long terminal repeat (LTR) from HIV-1
   2320..2649    +  promoter       SV40 promoter: SV40 enhancer and early promoter
   2659..3357    +  CDS            TagBFP: TagBFP is a basic (constitutively fluorescent) blue fluorescent protein published in 2008, derived from Entacmaea quadricolor. It is reported to be a very rapidly-maturing monomer with very low acid sensitivity.
   3742..3841    -  misc_feature   bom (fragment): basis of mobility region from pBR322
   3943..3978    -  CDS            rop (fragment): Rop protein, which maintains plasmids at low copy number; rop
   4073..4177    +  promoter       AmpR promoter: bla
   4178..5038    +  CDS            AmpR: β-lactamase; bla; confers resistance to ampicillin, carbenicillin, and related antibiotics
   5209..5797    +  rep_origin     ori: high-copy-number ColE1/pMB1/pBR322/pUC origin of replication
   5980..6072    +  CDS            lacI (fragment): lac repressor; lacI; The lac repressor binds to the lac operator to inhibit transcription in E. coli. This inhibition can be relieved by adding lactose or isopropyl-β-D-thiogalactopyranoside (IPTG).
   6085..6106    +  protein_bind   CAP binding site: CAP binding activates transcription in the presence of cAMP. E. coli catabolite activator protein
   6121..6151    +  promoter       lac promoter: promoter for the E. coli lac operon
   6159..6175    +  protein_bind   lac operator: The lac repressor binds to the lac operator to inhibit transcription in E. coli. This inhibition can be relieved by adding lactose or isopropyl-β-D-thiogalactopyranoside (IPTG). lac repressor encoded by lacI
