[The description below was written by a language model from this plasmid's Addgene catalogue record and pLannotate feature annotations shown in this document.]
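Description:
pHM130 is a piggyBac-backbone plasmid carrying a two-colour fluorescent reporter arrangement, deposited in connection with a study on recording morphogen signals during gastruloid symmetry breaking. It is propagated in E. coli using a high-copy ColE1/pUC-type origin and an ampicillin resistance gene (β-lactamase with its own promoter). Small remnants of bom, rop, lacI and the lac promoter/operator region are cloning-vector leftovers rather than functional payload. The catalogue names piggyBac as the backbone, which implies transposase-mediated integration into a host genome, but the automated annotation did not mark the transposon terminal repeats, so their positions cannot be confirmed from the feature table.

The first cassette begins with a synthetic polyadenylation signal and an RNA polymerase II pause site, a pairing commonly used to block read-through transcription from upstream sequences. An unannotated stretch of several hundred bases follows, then a minimal TATA-box promoter (minP) with low basal activity. This layout is typical of a signalling-responsive reporter in which transcription factor response elements sit in that gap, but the record does not state which elements or which pathway are involved. minP drives EGFP fused at its C-terminus to a fragment of mouse ornithine decarboxylase, which matches the usual PEST-type degradation tag. That tag shortens the protein's half-life so fluorescence follows current promoter activity more closely. An SV40 poly(A) signal lies downstream, annotated on the opposite strand.

The second cassette uses the SV40 enhancer/early promoter to express TagBFP constitutively, which probably marks cells carrying the construct. No mammalian drug-selection marker is annotated.
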