Addgene plasmid #225529: pHM130
Depositing lab: Jared Toettcher. Publication: Recording morphogen signals reveals mechanisms underlying gastruloid symmetry breaking. McNamara HM, Solley SC, Adamson B, Chan MM, Toettcher JE. Nat Cell Biol. 2024 Oct 2. doi: 10.1038/s41556-024-01521-9. PubMed 39358450.
Backbone
  Vector backbone: piggyBac
Growth in bacteria
  Bacterial resistance: Ampicillin, 100 μg/mL
  Growth temperature: 37°C
  Growth strain: DH5alpha
  Copy number: Unknown
Gene/Insert 1
  Gene/Insert name: GFP
Gene/Insert 2
  Gene/Insert name: BFP
Depositor comments: Please visit https://doi.org/10.1101/2023.06.02.543474 for bioRxiv preprint.
How to cite: pHM130 was a gift from Jared Toettcher (Addgene plasmid # 225529 ; http://n2t.net/addgene:225529 ; RRID:Addgene_225529)
